>Addgene plasmid #166949 | pLV-EF1a-HaloSFPQY527A | addgene full sequence | sequence record 328248 | Addgene NGS Result
TGGAAGGGCTAATTCACTCCCAAAGAAGACAAGATATCCTTGATCTGTGGATCTACCACACACAAGGCTA
CTTCCCTGATTAGCAGAACTACACACCAGGGCCAGGGGTCAGATATCCACTGACCTTTGGATGGTGCTAC
AAGCTAGTACCAGTTGAGCCAGATAAGGTAGAAGAGGCCAATAAAGGAGAGAACACCAGCTTGTTACACC
CTGTGAGCCTGCATGGGATGGATGACCCGGAGAGAGAAGTGTTAGAGTGGAGGTTTGACAGCCGCCTAGC
ATTTCATCACGTGGCCCGAGAGCTGCATCCGGAGTACTTCAAGAACTGCTGATATCGAGCTTGCTACAAG
GGACTTTCCGCTGGGGACTTTCCAGGGAGGCGTGGCCTGGGCGGGACTGGGGAGTGGCGAGCCCTCAGAT
CCTGCATATAAGCAGCTGCTTTTTGCCTGTACTGGGTCTCTCTGGTTAGACCAGATCTGAGCCTGGGAGC
TCTCTGGCTAACTAGGGAACCCACTGCTTAAGCCTCAATAAAGCTTGCCTTGAGTGCTTCAAGTAGTGTG
TGCCCGTCTGTTGTGTGACTCTGGTAACTAGAGATCCCTCAGACCCTTTTAGTCAGTGTGGAAAATCTCT
AGCAGTGGCGCCCGAACAGGGACTTGAAAGCGAAAGGGAAACCAGAGGAGCTCTCTCGACGCAGGACTCG
GCTTGCTGAAGCGCGCACGGCAAGAGGCGAGGGGCGGCGACTGGTGAGTACGCCAAAAATTTTGACTAGC
GGAGGCTAGAAGGAGAGAGATGGGTGCGAGAGCGTCAGTATTAAGCGGGGGAGAATTAGATCGCGATGGG
AAAAAATTCGGTTAAGGCCAGGGGGAAAGAAAAAATATAAATTAAAACATATAGTATGGGCAAGCAGGGA
GCTAGAACGATTCGCAGTTAATCCTGGCCTGTTAGAAACATCAGAAGGCTGTAGACAAATACTGGGACAG
CTACAACCATCCCTTCAGACAGGATCAGAAGAACTTAGATCATTATATAATACAGTAGCAACCCTCTATT
GTGTGCATCAAAGGATAGAGATAAAAGACACCAAGGAAGCTTTAGACAAGATAGAGGAAGAGCAAAACAA
AAGTAAGACCACCGCACAGCAAGCGGCCGGCCGCTGATCTTCAGACCTGGAGGAGGAGATATGAGGGACA
ATTGGAGAAGTGAATTATATAAATATAAAGTAGTAAAAATTGAACCATTAGGAGTAGCACCCACCAAGGC
AAAGAGAAGAGTGGTGCAGAGAGAAAAAAGAGCAGTGGGAATAGGAGCTTTGTTCCTTGGGTTCTTGGGA
GCAGCAGGAAGCACTATGGGCGCAGCGTCAATGACGCTGACGGTACAGGCCAGACAATTATTGTCTGGTA
TAGTGCAGCAGCAGAACAATTTGCTGAGGGCTATTGAGGCGCAACAGCATCTGTTGCAACTCACAGTCTG
GGGCATCAAGCAGCTCCAGGCAAGAATCCTGGCTGTGGAAAGATACCTAAAGGATCAACAGCTCCTGGGG
ATTTGGGGTTGCTCTGGAAAACTCATTTGCACCACTGCTGTGCCTTGGAATGCTAGTTGGAGTAATAAAT
CTCTGGAACAGATTTGGAATCACACGACCTGGATGGAGTGGGACAGAGAAATTAACAATTACACAAGCTT
AATACACTCCTTAATTGAAGAATCGCAAAACCAGCAAGAAAAGAATGAACAAGAATTATTGGAATTAGAT
AAATGGGCAAGTTTGTGGAATTGGTTTAACATAACAAATTGGCTGTGGTATATAAAATTATTCATAATGA
TAGTAGGAGGCTTGGTAGGTTTAAGAATAGTTTTTGCTGTACTTTCTATAGTGAATAGAGTTAGGCAGGG
ATATTCACCATTATCGTTTCAGACCCACCTCCCAACCCCGAGGGGACCCGACAGGCCCGAAGGAATAGAA
GAAGAAGGTGGAGAGAGAGACAGAGACAGATCCATTCGATTAGTGAACGGATCTCGACGGTATCGCCTTT
AAAAGAAAAGGGGGGATTGGGGGGTACAGTGCAGGGGAAAGAATAGTAGACATAATAGCAACAGACATAC
AAACTAAAGAATTACAAAAACAAATTACAAAAATTCAAAATTTTCGGGTTTATTACAGGGACAGCAGAGA
TCCAGTTTATCGATGAGGCCCTTTCGTCTTCACTCGAGGTGCCCGTCAGTGGGCAGAGCGCACATCGCCC
ACAGTCCCCGAGAAGTTGGGGGGAGGGGTCGGCAATTGAACCGGTGCCTAGAGAAGGTGGCGCGGGGTAA
ACTGGGAAAGTGATGTCGTGTACTGGCTCCGCCTTTTTCCCGAGGGTGGGGGAGAACCGTATATAAGTGC
AGTAGTCGCCGTGAACGTTCTTTTTCGCAACGGGTTTGCCGCCAGAACACAGGTAAGTGCCGTGTGTGGT
TCCCGCGGGCCTGGCCTCTTTACGGGTTATGGCCCTTGCGTGCCTTGAATTACTTCCACCTGGCTGCAGT
ACGTGATTCTTGATCCCGAGCTTCGGGTTGGAAGTGGGTGGGAGAGTTCGAGGCCTTGCGCTTAAGGAGC
CCCTTCGCCTCGTGCTTGAGTTGAGGCCTGGCCTGGGCGCTGGGGCCGCCGCGTGCGAATCTGGTGGCAC
CTTCGCGCCTGTCTCGCTGCTTTCGATAAGTCTCTAGCCATTTAAAATTTTTGATGACCTGCTGCGACGC
TTTTTTTCTGGCAAGATAGTCTTGTAAATGCGGGCCAAGATCTGCACACTGGTATTTCGGTTTTTGGGGC
CGCGGGCGGCGACGGGGCCCGTGCGTCCCAGCGCACATGTTCGGCGAGGCGGGGCCTGCGAGCGCGGCCA
CCGAGAATCGGACGGGGGTAGTCTCAAGCTGGCCGGCCTGCTCTGGTGCCTGGCCTCGCGCCGCCGTGTA
TCGCCCCGCCCTGGGCGGCAAGGCTGGCCCGGTCGGCACCAGTTGCGTGAGCGGAAAGATGGCCGCTTCC
CGGCCCTGCTGCAGGGAGCTCAAAATGGAGGACGCGGCGCTCGGGAGAGCGGGCGGGTGAGTCACCCACA
CAAAGGAAAAGGGCCTTTCCGTCCTCAGCCGTCGCTTCATGTGACTCCACGGAGTACCGGGCGCCGTCCA
GGCACCTCGATTAGTTCTCGAGCTTTTGGAGTACGTCGTCTTTAGGTTGGGGGGAGGGGTTTTATGCGAT
GGAGTTTCCCCACACTGAGTGGGTGGAGACTGAAGTTAGGCCAGCTTGGCACTTGATGTAATTCTCCTTG
GAATTTGCCCTTTTTGAGTTTGGATCTTGGTTCATTCTCAAGCCTCAGACAGTGGTTCAAAGTTTTTTTC
TTCCATTTCAGGTGTCGTGAGGATCGCCACCATGGAAATCGGTACTGGCTTTCCATTCGACCCCCATTAT
GTGGAAGTCCTGGGCGAGCGCATGCACTACGTCGATGTTGGTCCGCGCGATGGCACCCCTGTGCTGTTCC
TGCACGGTAACCCGACCTCCTCCTACGTGTGGCGCAACATCATCCCGCATGTTGCACCGACCCATCGCTG
CATTGCTCCAGACCTGATCGGTATGGGCAAATCCGACAAACCAGACCTGGGTTATTTCTTCGACGACCAC
GTCCGCTTCATGGATGCCTTCATCGAAGCCCTGGGTCTGGAAGAGGTCGTCCTGGTCATTCACGACTGGG
GCTCCGCTCTGGGTTTCCACTGGGCCAAGCGCAATCCAGAGCGCGTCAAAGGTATTGCATTTATGGAGTT
CATCCGCCCTATCCCGACCTGGGACGAATGGCCAGAATTTGCCCGCGAGACCTTCCAGGCCTTCCGCACC
ACCGACGTCGGCCGCAAGCTGATCATCGATCAGAACGTTTTTATCGAGGGTACGCTGCCGATGGGTGTCG
TCCGCCCGCTGACTGAAGTCGAGATGGACCATTACCGCGAGCCGTTCCTGAATCCTGTTGACCGCGAGCC
ACTGTGGCGCTTCCCAAACGAGCTGCCAATCGCCGGTGAGCCAGCGAACATCGTCGCGCTGGTCGAAGAA
TACATGGACTGGCTGCACCAGTCCCCTGTCCCGAAGCTGCTGTTCTGGGGCACCCCAGGCGTTCTGATCC
CACCGGCCGAAGCCGCTCGCCTGGCCAAAAGCCTGCCTAACTGCAAGGCTGTGGACATCGGCCCGGGTCT
GAATCTGCTGCAAGAAGACAACCCGGACCTGATCGGCAGCGAGATCGCGCGCTGGCTGTCTACTCTGGAG
ATTTCCGGTGGCGCCCCGTACAAGATGTCTCGGGATCGGTTCCGGAGTCGTGGCGGTGGCGGTGGTGGCT
TCCACAGGCGTGGAGGAGGCGGCGGCCGCGGCGGCCTCCACGACTTCCGTTCTCCGCCGCCCGGCATGGG
CCTCAATCAGAATCGCGGCCCCATGGGTCCTGGCCCGGGCCAGAGCGGCCCTAAGCCTCCGATCCCGCCA
CCGCCTCCACACCAACAGCAGCAACAGCCACCACCGCAGCAGCCACCGCCGCAGCAGCCGCCACCGCATC
AGCCGCCGCCGCATCCACAGCCGCATCAGCAGCAGCAGCCGCCGCCACCGCCGCAGGACTCTTCCAAGCC
CGTCGTTGCTCAGGGACCCGGCCCCGCTCCCGGAGTAGGCAGCGCACCACCAGCCTCCAGCTCGGCCCCG
CCCGCCACTCCACCAACCTCGGGGGCCCCGCCAGGGTCCGGGCCAGGCCCGACTCCGACCCCGCCGCCTG
CAGTCACCTCGGCCCCTCCCGGGGCGCCGCCACCCACCCCGCCAAGCAGCGGGGTCCCTACCACACCTCC
TCAGGCCGGAGGCCCGCCGCCTCCGCCCGCGGCAGTCCCGGGCCCGGGTCCAGGGCCTAAGCAGGGCCCA
GGTCCGGGTGGTCCCAAAGGCGGCAAAATGCCTGGCGGGCCGAAGCCAGGTGGCGGCCCGGGCCTAAGTA
CGCCTGGCGGCCACCCCAAGCCGCCGCATCGAGGCGGCGGGGAGCCCCGCGGGGGCCGCCAGCACCACCC
GCCCTACCACCAGCAGCATCACCAGGGGCCCCCGCCCGGCGGGCCCGGCGGCCGCAGCGAGGAGAAGATC
TCGGACTCGGAGGGGTTTAAAGCCAATTTGTCTCTCTTGAGGAGGCCTGGAGAGAAAACTTACACACAGC
GATGTCGGTTGTTTGTTGGGAATCTACCTGCTGATATCACGGAGGATGAGTTCAAAAGACTATTTGCTAA
ATATGGAGAACCAGGAGAAGTTTTTATCAACAAAGGCAAAGGATTCGGATTTATTAAGCTTGAATCTAGA
GCTTTGGCTGAAATTGCCAAAGCCGAACTGGATGATACACCCATGAGAGGTAGACAGCTTCGAGTTCGCT
TTGCCACACATGCTGCTGCCCTTTCTGTTCGTAATCTTTCACCTTATGTTTCCAATGAACTGTTGGAAGA
AGCCTTTAGCCAATTTGGTCCTATTGAAAGGGCTGTTGTAATAGTGGATGATCGTGGAAGATCTACAGGG
AAAGGCATTGTTGAATTTGCTTCTAAGCCAGCAGCAAGAAAGGCATTTGAACGATGCAGTGAAGGTGTTT
TCTTACTGACGACAACTCCTCGTCCAGTCATTGTGGAACCACTTGAACAACTAGATGATGAAGATGGTCT
TCCTGAAAAACTTGCCCAGAAGAATCCAATGTATCAAAAGGAGAGAGAAACCCCTCCTCGTTTTGCCCAG
CATGGCACGTTTGAGTACGAATATTCTCAGCGATGGAAGTCTTTGGATGAAATGGAAAAACAGCAAAGGG
AACAAGTTGAAAAAAACATGAAAGATGCAAAAGACAAATTGGAAAGTGAAATGGAAGATGCCGCTCATGA
ACATCAGGCAAATCTTTTGCGCCAAGATCTGATGAGACGACAGGAAGAATTAAGACGCATGGAAGAACTT
CACAATCAAGAAATGCAGAAACGTAAAGAAATGCAATTGAGGCAAGAGGAGGAACGACGTAGAAGAGAGG
AAGAGATGATGATTCGTCAACGTGAGATGGAAGAACAAATGAGGCGCCAAAGAGAGGAAAGTTACAGCCG
AATGGGCTACATGGATCCACGGGAAAGAGACATGCGAATGGGTGGCGGAGGAGCAATGAACATGGGAGAT
CCCTATGGTTCAGGAGGCCAGAAATTTCCACCTCTAGGAGGTGGTGGTGGCATAGGTTATGAAGCTAATC
CTGGCGTTCCACCAGCAACCATGAGTGGTTCCATGATGGGAAGTGACATGCGTACTGAGCGCTTTGGGCA
GGGAGGTGCGGGGCCTGTGGGTGGACAGGGTCCTAGAGGAATGGGGCCTGGAACTCCAGCAGGATATGGT
AGAGGGAGAGAAGAGTACGAAGGCCCAAACAAAAAACCCCGATTTTAGCCGGGCGGGGCGCGTCTGGAAC
AATCAACCTCTGGATTACAAAATTTGTGAAAGATTGACTGGTATTCTTAACTATGTTGCTCCTTTTACGC
TATGTGGATACGCTGCTTTAATGCCTTTGTATCATGCTATTGCTTCCCGTATGGCTTTCATTTTCTCCTC
CTTGTATAAATCCTGGTTGCTGTCTCTTTATGAGGAGTTGTGGCCCGTTGTCAGGCAACGTGGCGTGGTG
TGCACTGTGTTTGCTGACGCAACCCCCACTGGTTGGGGCATTGCCACCACCTGTCAGCTCCTTTCCGGGA
CTTTCGCTTTCCCCCTCCCTATTGCCACGGCGGAACTCATCGCCGCCTGCCTTGCCCGCTGCTGGACAGG
GGCTCGGCTGTTGGGCACTGACAATTCCGTGGTGTTGTCGGGGAAGCTGACGTCCTTTCCATGGCTGCTC
GCCTGTGTTGCCACCTGGATTCTGCGCGGGACGTCCTTCTGCTACGTCCCTTCGGCCCTCAATCCAGCGG
ACCTTCCTTCCCGCGGCCTGCTGCCGGCTCTGCGGCCTCTTCCGCGTCTTCGCCTTCGCCCTCAGACGAG
TCGGATCTCCCTTTGGGCCGCCTCCCCGCCTGGAATTAATTCTGCAGTCGAGACCTAGAAAAACATGGAG
CAATCACAAGTAGCAATACAGCAGCTACCAATGCTGATTGTGCCTGGCTAGAAGCACAAGAGGAGGAGGA
GGTGGGTTTTCCAGTCACACCTCAGGTACCTTTAAGACCAATGACTTACAAGGCAGCTGTAGATCTTAGC
CACTTTTTAAAAGAAAAGAGGGGACTGGAAGGGCTAATTCACTCCCAACGAAGACAAGATATCCTTGATC
TGTGGATCTACCACACACAAGGCTACTTCCCTGATTAGCAGAACTACACACCAGGGCCAGGGGTCAGATA
TCCACTGACCTTTGGATGGTGCTACAAGCTAGTACCAGTTGAGCCAGATAAGGTAGAAGAGGCCAATAAA
GGAGAGAACACCAGCTTGTTACACCCTGTGAGCCTGCATGGGATGGATGACCCGGAGAGAGAAGTGTTAG
AGTGGAGGTTTGACAGCCGCCTAGCATTTCATCACGTGGCCCGAGAGCTGCATCCGGAGTACTTCAAGAA
CTGCTGATATCGAGCTTGCTACAAGGGACTTTCCGCTGGGGACTTTCCAGGGAGGCGTGGCCTGGGCGGG
ACTGGGGAGTGGCGAGCCCTCAGATCCTGCATATAAGCAGCTGCTTTTTGCCTGTACTGGGTCTCTCTGG
TTAGACCAGATCTGAGCCTGGGAGCTCTCTGGCTAACTAGGGAACCCACTGCTTAAGCCTCAATAAAGCT
TGCCTTGAGTGCTTCAAGTAGTGTGTGCCCGTCTGTTGTGTGACTCTGGTAACTAGAGATCCCTCAGACC
CTTTTAGTCAGTGTGGAAAATCTCTAGCAGTAGTAGTTCATGTCATCTTATTATTCAGTATTTATAACTT
GCAAAGAAATGAATATCAGAGAGTGAGAGGCCTTGACATTGCTAGCGTTTACCGTCGACCTCTAGCTAGA
GCTTGGCGTAATCATGGTCATAGCTGTTTCCTGTGTGAAATTGTTATCCGCTCACAATTCCACACAACAT
ACGAGCCGGAAGCATAAAGTGTAAAGCCTGGGGTGCCTAATGAGTGAGCTAACTCACATTAATTGCGTTG
CGCTCACTGCCCGCTTTCCAGTCGGGAAACCTGTCGTGCCAGCTGCATTAATGAATCGGCCAACGCGCGG
GGAGAGGCGGTTTGCGTATTGGGCGCTCTTCCGCTTCCTCGCTCACTGACTCGCTGCGCTCGGTCGTTCG
GCTGCGGCGAGCGGTATCAGCTCACTCAAAGGCGGTAATACGGTTATCCACAGAATCAGGGGATAACGCA
GGAAAGAACATGTGAGCAAAAGGCCAGCAAAAGGCCAGGAACCGTAAAAAGGCCGCGTTGCTGGCGTTTT
TCCATAGGCTCCGCCCCCCTGACGAGCATCACAAAAATCGACGCTCAAGTCAGAGGTGGCGAAACCCGAC
AGGACTATAAAGATACCAGGCGTTTCCCCCTGGAAGCTCCCTCGTGCGCTCTCCTGTTCCGACCCTGCCG
CTTACCGGATACCTGTCCGCCTTTCTCCCTTCGGGAAGCGTGGCGCTTTCTCATAGCTCACGCTGTAGGT
ATCTCAGTTCGGTGTAGGTCGTTCGCTCCAAGCTGGGCTGTGTGCACGAACCCCCCGTTCAGCCCGACCG
CTGCGCCTTATCCGGTAACTATCGTCTTGAGTCCAACCCGGTAAGACACGACTTATCGCCACTGGCAGCA
GCCACTGGTAACAGGATTAGCAGAGCGAGGTATGTAGGCGGTGCTACAGAGTTCTTGAAGTGGTGGCCTA
ACTACGGCTACACTAGAAGAACAGTATTTGGTATCTGCGCTCTGCTGAAGCCAGTTACCTTCGGAAAAAG
AGTTGGTAGCTCTTGATCCGGCAAACAAACCACCGCTGGTAGCGGTGGTTTTTTTGTTTGCAAGCAGCAG
ATTACGCGCAGAAAAAAAGGATCTCAAGAAGATCCTTTGATCTTTTCTACGGGGTCTGACGCTCAGTGGA
ACGAAAACTCACGTTAAGGGATTTTGGTCATGAGATTATCAAAAAGGATCTTCACCTAGATCCTTTTAAA
TTAAAAATGAAGTTTTAAATCAATCTAAAGTATATATGAGTAAACTTGGTCTGACAGTTACCAATGCTTA
ATCAGTGAGGCACCTATCTCAGCGATCTGTCTATTTCGTTCATCCATAGTTGCCTGACTCCCCGTCGTGT
AGATAACTACGATACGGGAGGGCTTACCATCTGGCCCCAGTGCTGCAATGATACCGCGAGACCCACGCTC
ACCGGCTCCAGATTTATCAGCAATAAACCAGCCAGCCGGAAGGGCCGAGCGCAGAAGTGGTCCTGCAACT
TTATCCGCCTCCATCCAGTCTATTAATTGTTGCCGGGAAGCTAGAGTAAGTAGTTCGCCAGTTAATAGTT
TGCGCAACGTTGTTGCCATTGCTACAGGCATCGTGGTGTCACGCTCGTCGTTTGGTATGGCTTCATTCAG
CTCCGGTTCCCAACGATCAAGGCGAGTTACATGATCCCCCATGTTGTGCAAAAAAGCGGTTAGCTCCTTC
GGTCCTCCGATCGTTGTCAGAAGTAAGTTGGCCGCAGTGTTATCACTCATGGTTATGGCAGCACTGCATA
ATTCTCTTACTGTCATGCCATCCGTAAGATGCTTTTCTGTGACTGGTGAGTACTCAACCAAGTCATTCTG
AGAATAGTGTATGCGGCGACCGAGTTGCTCTTGCCCGGCGTCAATACGGGATAATACCGCGCCACATAGC
AGAACTTTAAAAGTGCTCATCATTGGAAAACGTTCTTCGGGGCGAAAACTCTCAAGGATCTTACCGCTGT
TGAGATCCAGTTCGATGTAACCCACTCGTGCACCCAACTGATCTTCAGCATCTTTTACTTTCACCAGCGT
TTCTGGGTGAGCAAAAACAGGAAGGCAAAATGCCGCAAAAAAGGGAATAAGGGCGACACGGAAATGTTGA
ATACTCATACTCTTCCTTTTTCAATATTATTGAAGCATTTATCAGGGTTATTGTCTCATGAGCGGATACA
TATTTGAATGTATTTAGAAAAATAAACAAATAGGGGTTCCGCGCACATTTCCCCGAAAAGTGCCACCTGA
CGTCGACGGATCGGGAGATCAACTTGTTTATTGCAGCTTATAATGGTTACAAATAAAGCAATAGCATCAC
AAATTTCACAAATAAAGCATTTTTTTCACTGCATTCTAGTTGTGGTTTGTCCAAACTCATCAATGTATCT
TATCATGTCTGGATCAACTGGATAACTCAAGCTAACCAAAATCATCCCAAACTTCCCACCCCATACCCTA
TTACCACTGCCAATTACCTGTGGTTTCATTTACTCTAAACCTGTGATTCCTCTGAATTATTTTCATTTTA
AAGAAATTGTATTTGTTAAATATGTACTACAAACTTAGTAGT
Features (pLannotate 1.2.2; 22 found; start..end, strand, type, name):
    377..634     +  LTR            5' LTR (truncated): truncated 5' long terminal repeat (LTR) from HIV-1
    681..806     +  misc_feature   HIV-1 Ψ: packaging signal of human immunodeficiency virus type 1
    790..1128    +  CDS            HIV-1 gag (fragment): gag protein from human immunodeficiency virus 1; gag
   1303..1536    +  misc_feature   RRE: The Rev response element (RRE) of HIV-1 allows for Rev-dependent mRNA export from the nucleus to the cytoplasm.
   1913..2013    +  CDS            Rev (fragment): human immunodeficiency virus 1 (HIV-1) Rev protein; rev; enhances nuclear export of unspliced and incompletely spliced viral mRNAs
   2028..2143    +  misc_feature   cPPT/CTS: central polypurine tract and central termination sequence of HIV-1 (lacking the first T)
   2221..2432    +  promoter       EF-1α core promoter: core promoter for human elongation factor EF-1α
   2433..3371    +  intron         EF-1α intron A: intron upstream of the start codon of human EF-1α
   3395..4278    +  CDS            HaloTag® (fragment): modified bacterial dehalogenase that forms covalent bonds with chloroalkane derivatives
   4295..6415    +  CDS            SFPQ: SFPQ_HUMAN - Also known as PSF. Experimental evidence at protein level: Swiss-Prot protein existence level 1. DNA- and RNA binding protein, involved in several nuclear processes. Essential pre-mRNA splicing factor required early in spliceosome formation and for splicing catalytic step II, probably as a heteromer with NONO. Binds to pre-mRNA in spliceosome C complex, and specifically binds to intronic polypyrimidine tracts. Involved in regulation of signal-induced alternative splicing. During splicing of PTPRC/CD45, a phosphorylated form is sequestered by THRAP3 from the pre-mRNA in resting T-c
   6441..7029    +  misc_feature   WPRE: woodchuck hepatitis virus posttranscriptional regulatory element
   7046..7564    +  CDS            nef (fragment): NEF_HV1BR - Experimental evidence at protein level: Swiss-Prot protein existence level 1. Extracellular Nef protein targets CD4(+) T-lymphocytes for apoptosis by interacting with CXCR4 surface receptors (PubMed:14990729). From Human immunodeficiency virus type 1 group M subtype B (isolate BRU/LAI) (HIV-1).
   7612..7869    +  LTR            5' LTR (truncated): truncated 5' long terminal repeat (LTR) from HIV-1
   8021..8037    -  protein_bind   lac operator: The lac repressor binds to the lac operator to inhibit transcription in E. coli. This inhibition can be relieved by adding lactose or isopropyl-β-D-thiogalactopyranoside (IPTG). lac repressor encoded by lacI
   8045..8075    -  promoter       lac promoter: promoter for the E. coli lac operon
   8090..8111    -  protein_bind   CAP binding site: CAP binding activates transcription in the presence of cAMP. E. coli catabolite activator protein
   8124..8216    -  CDS            lacI (fragment): lac repressor; lacI; The lac repressor binds to the lac operator to inhibit transcription in E. coli. This inhibition can be relieved by adding lactose or isopropyl-β-D-thiogalactopyranoside (IPTG).
   8399..8987    -  rep_origin     ori: high-copy-number ColE1/pMB1/pBR322/pUC origin of replication
   9158..10018   -  CDS            AmpR: β-lactamase; bla; confers resistance to ampicillin, carbenicillin, and related antibiotics
  10019..10123   -  promoter       AmpR promoter: bla
  10171..10305   +  polyA_signal   SV40 poly(A) signal: SV40 polyadenylation signal
  10472..329     +  CDS            nef (fragment) (across the origin): NEF_HV1BR - Experimental evidence at protein level: Swiss-Prot protein existence level 1. Extracellular Nef protein targets CD4(+) T-lymphocytes for apoptosis by interacting with CXCR4 surface receptors (PubMed:14990729). From Human immunodeficiency virus type 1 group M subtype B (isolate BRU/LAI) (HIV-1).
