[The description below was written by a language model from this plasmid's Addgene catalogue record and pLannotate feature annotations shown in this document.]
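Description:
pLV-EF1a-HaloSFPQY527A is an HIV-1-based lentiviral transfer plasmid built on the pLV-eF1a backbone for expressing a Halo-tagged mutant of human SFPQ (also known as PSF) in mammalian cells. In bacteria it is maintained through a high-copy ColE1/pUC-type origin and selected with ampicillin via the β-lactamase gene. Remnants of the lac promoter/operator region and an SV40 polyadenylation signal are also present in the backbone.

The viral portion is flanked by two HIV-1 LTR elements, both annotated by the software as truncated LTRs and each preceded by sequence matching a nef fragment. The table alone does not establish whether the 3′ LTR carries a self-inactivating deletion. Between the LTRs lie the Ψ packaging signal with an adjoining gag fragment, the Rev response element for Rev-dependent export of the genomic RNA, and the cPPT/CTS, which aids nuclear import of the reverse-transcribed genome. The expression cassette uses the human EF-1α core promoter with its intron A to drive constitutive transcription of an N-terminal HaloTag, a modified dehalogenase that bonds covalently to chloroalkane ligands. The tag is followed by the SFPQ coding sequence carrying the Y527A substitution. A WPRE downstream enhances transcript stability and expression. No separate mammalian selection marker or fluorescent reporter is annotated.

SFPQ is a DNA- and RNA-binding protein best known as a splicing factor. The associated publication concerns binding and transport of SFPQ–RNA granules by KIF5A/KLC1 kinesin motors in axon survival, so this point mutant presumably serves as a comparison to wild-type SFPQ in that work, although the record does not state the mutation's functional effect. The Halo tag allows the expressed protein to be labelled with fluorescent ligands for imaging or captured for pulldown after lentiviral transduction.
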