Addgene plasmid #166949: pLV-EF1a-HaloSFPQY527A
Purpose: Lentiviral plasmid expressing Halo-tagged SFPQ Y527A protein from the EF1a promoter
Depositing lab: Rosalind Segal. Depositing organization: Dana-Farber Cancer Institute. Publication: Binding and transport of SFPQ-RNA granules by KIF5A/KLC1 motors promotes axon survival. Fukuda Y, Pazyra-Murphy MF, Silagi ES, Tasdemir-Yilmaz OE, Li Y, Rose L, Yeoh ZC, Vangos NE, Geffken EA, Seo HS, Adelmant G, Bird GH, Walensky LD, Marto JA, Dhe-Paganon S, Segal RA. J Cell Biol. 2021 Jan 4;220(1). pii: 211577. doi: 10.1083/jcb.202005051. PubMed 33284322.
Backbone
  Vector backbone: pLV-eF1a
  Vector type: Lentiviral
Growth in bacteria
  Bacterial resistance: Ampicillin, 100 μg/mL
  Growth temperature: 37°C
  Growth strain: NEB Stable
  Copy number: High Copy
Gene/Insert
  Gene/Insert name: SFPQ-Y527A
  Species: H. sapiens (human)
  Insert size (bp): 3027
  Mutation: SFPQ-Y527A
  Entrez Gene: SFPQ (a.k.a. POMP100, PPP1R140, PSF)
  Promoter: eF1a
  Tag / fusion protein: Halo (N terminal on insert)
  Cloning method: Restriction Enzyme; 5′ cloning site Unknown (unknown if destroyed); 3′ cloning site Unknown (unknown if destroyed)
  Sequencing primers: 5′ eF1a Intron: CATGTGACTCCACGGAGTACC
Terms and licenses: Academic/Nonprofit Terms; Industry Terms: Not Available to Industry
How to cite: pLV-EF1a-HaloSFPQY527A was a gift from Rosalind Segal (Addgene plasmid # 166949 ; http://n2t.net/addgene:166949 ; RRID:Addgene_166949)
